Addgene plasmid #182863: myr-palm-mEYFP-(L)-mApple
Purpose: Hetero-dimer expression vector with plasma membrane localization signal
Depositing lab: Salvatore Chiantia. Depositing organization: Universitaet Potsdam. Publication: Multicolor fluorescence fluctuation spectroscopy in living cells via spectral detection. Dunsing V, Petrich A, Chiantia S. Elife. 2021 Sep 8;10. pii: 69687. doi: 10.7554/eLife.69687. PubMed 34494547.
Backbone
  Vector backbone: pcDNA3.1+
  Vector type: Mammalian Expression
Growth in bacteria
  Bacterial resistance: Ampicillin, 100 μg/mL
  Growth temperature: 37°C
  Growth strain: DH5alpha
  Copy number: High Copy
Gene/Insert
  Gene/Insert name: myr-palm-mEYFP-mApple
  Species: Other
  Cloning method: Restriction Enzyme; 5′ cloning site Unknown (unknown if destroyed); 3′ cloning site Unknown (unknown if destroyed)
Terms and licenses: Academic/Nonprofit Terms; Industry Terms: Not Available to Industry
How to cite: myr-palm-mEYFP-(L)-mApple was a gift from Salvatore Chiantia (Addgene plasmid # 182863 ; http://n2t.net/addgene:182863 ; RRID:Addgene_182863)
