[The description below was written by a language model from this plasmid's Addgene catalogue record and pLannotate feature annotations shown in this document.]
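Description:
myr-palm-mEYFP-(L)-mApple is a mammalian expression plasmid built on the pcDNA3.1+ backbone, about 6.9 kb in the sequenced record. It is propagated in E. coli from a high-copy ColE1/pUC-type origin under ampicillin selection (AmpR, β-lactamase, with its own bla promoter). It also carries an f1 phage origin. An SV40 early promoter drives a neomycin/kanamycin phosphotransferase gene followed by an SV40 polyadenylation signal, the standard arrangement that allows G418 selection of stably transfected mammalian cells. Small annotated fragments such as the bom, lacI, ble and truncated HIV-1 LTR matches look like backbone remnants or short sequence matches rather than functional parts.

The payload is a single open reading frame expressed from the human CMV immediate-early enhancer and promoter and terminated by the bovine growth hormone polyadenylation signal. A T7 promoter lies just upstream of the insert. The annotated coding features are the monomeric yellow fluorescent protein mEYFP followed in the same orientation by the monomeric red fluorescent protein mApple. They are separated by a short unannotated gap consistent with the linker indicated by "(L)" in the name. The myristoylation-palmitoylation (myr-palm) signal named in the record is not annotated separately, but presumably lies in the short stretch just upstream of mEYFP; such lipidation motifs anchor the protein to the inner leaflet of the plasma membrane.

The result is a membrane-bound tandem of two spectrally distinct fluorophores in fixed 1:1 stoichiometry, described by the depositor as a hetero-dimer expression vector. The associated work concerns multicolor fluorescence fluctuation spectroscopy in living cells, where such a construct would plausibly serve as a cross-correlation control, although the record does not state this explicitly.
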