Features (pLannotate 1.2.2; 21 found; start..end, strand, type, name):
     41..93      -  misc_feature   bom (fragment): basis of mobility region from pBR322
    248..627     +  enhancer       CMV enhancer: human cytomegalovirus immediate early enhancer
    628..831     +  promoter       CMV promoter: human cytomegalovirus (CMV) immediate early promoter
    827..860     +  LTR            5' LTR (truncated) (fragment): truncated 5' long terminal repeat (LTR) from HIV-1
    876..894     +  promoter       T7 promoter: promoter for bacteriophage T7 RNA polymerase
    974..1690    +  CDS            mEYFP: mEYFP is a basic (constitutively fluorescent) yellow fluorescent protein published in 2002, derived from Aequorea victoria. It is reported to be a very rapidly-maturing monomer.
   1742..2449    +  CDS            mApple: mApple is a basic (constitutively fluorescent) red fluorescent protein published in 2008, derived from Discosoma sp.. It is reported to be a rapidly-maturing monomer with high acid sensitivity.
   2541..2765    +  polyA_signal   bGH poly(A) signal: bovine growth hormone polyadenylation signal
   2769..2790    +  promoter       SV40 promoter (fragment): SV40 enhancer and early promoter
   2811..3239    +  rep_origin     f1 ori (sequence partly withheld): f1 bacteriophage origin of replication; arrow indicates direction of (+) strand synthesis
   3253..3582    +  promoter       SV40 promoter: SV40 enhancer and early promoter
   3649..4440    +  CDS            neo: KKA2_KLEPN - Also known as kan, nptII. Experimental evidence at protein level: Swiss-Prot protein existence level 1. Resistance to kanamycin, neomycin, paromomycin, ribostamycin, butirosin and gentamicin B. From Klebsiella pneumoniae.
   4464..4622    +  CDS            ble (fragment): BLE_KLEPN - Experimental evidence at protein level: Swiss-Prot protein existence level 1. Binding protein with a strong affinity to the bleomycin family of antibiotics. Binds to CL990; an antimitotic-antibiotic compound. From Klebsiella pneumoniae.
   4617..4738    +  polyA_signal   SV40 poly(A) signal: SV40 polyadenylation signal
   4811..4827    -  protein_bind   lac operator: The lac repressor binds to the lac operator to inhibit transcription in E. coli. This inhibition can be relieved by adding lactose or isopropyl-β-D-thiogalactopyranoside (IPTG). lac repressor encoded by lacI
   4835..4865    -  promoter       lac promoter: promoter for the E. coli lac operon
   4880..4901    -  protein_bind   CAP binding site: CAP binding activates transcription in the presence of cAMP. E. coli catabolite activator protein
   4914..5006    -  CDS            lacI (fragment): lac repressor; lacI; The lac repressor binds to the lac operator to inhibit transcription in E. coli. This inhibition can be relieved by adding lactose or isopropyl-β-D-thiogalactopyranoside (IPTG).
   5189..5777    -  rep_origin     ori: high-copy-number ColE1/pMB1/pBR322/pUC origin of replication
   5948..6808    -  CDS            AmpR: β-lactamase; bla; confers resistance to ampicillin, carbenicillin, and related antibiotics
   6809..6913    -  promoter       AmpR promoter: bla
>Addgene plasmid #182863 | myr-palm-mEYFP-(L)-mApple | addgene full sequence | sequence record 360045 | Addgene NGS Result
GCCACCTGACGTCGACGGATCGGGAGATCTCCCGATCCCCTATGGTGCACTCTCAGTACAATCTGCTCTG
ATGCCGCATAGTTAAGCCAGTATCTGCTCCCTGCTTGTGTGTTGGAGGTCGCTGAGTAGTGCGCGAGCAA
AATTTAAGCTACAACAAGGCAAGGCTTGACCGACAATTGCATGAAGAATCTGCTTAGGGTTAGGCGTTTT
GCGCTGCTTCGCGATGTACGGGCCAGATATACGCGTTGACATTGATTATTGACTAGTTATTAATAGTAAT
CAATTACGGGGTCATTAGTTCATAGCCCATATATGGAGTTCCGCGTTACATAACTTACGGTAAATGGCCC
GCCTGGCTGACCGCCCAACGACCCCCGCCCATTGACGTCAATAATGACGTATGTTCCCATAGTAACGCCA
ATAGGGACTTTCCATTGACGTCAATGGGTGGAGTATTTACGGTAAACTGCCCACTTGGCAGTACATCAAG
TGTATCATATGCCAAGTACGCCCCCTATTGACGTCAATGACGGTAAATGGCCCGCCTGGCATTATGCCCA
GTACATGACCTTATGGGACTTTCCTACTTGGCAGTACATCTACGTATTAGTCATCGCTATTACCATGGTG
ATGCGGTTTTGGCAGTACATCAATGGGCGTGGATAGCGGTTTGACTCACGGGGATTTCCAAGTCTCCACC
CCATTGACGTCAATGGGAGTTTGTTTTGGCACCAAAATCAACGGGACTTTCCAAAATGTCGTAACAACTC
CGCCCCATTGACGCAAATGGGCGGTAGGCGTGTACGGTGGGAGGTCTATATAAGCAGAGCTCTCTGGCTA
ACTAGAGAACCCACTGCTTACTGGCTTATCGAAATTAATACGACTCACTATAGGGAGACCCAAGCTGGCT
AGCATGGGATGTATTAAATCAAAAAGGAAAGACAATCTCAATGACGATGAACCGGTCGCCACCATGGTGA
GCAAGGGCGAGGAGCTGTTCACCGGGGTGGTGCCCATCCTGGTCGAGCTGGACGGCGACGTAAACGGCCA
CAAGTTCAGCGTGTCCGGCGAGGGCGAGGGCGATGCCACCTACGGCAAGCTGACCCTGAAGTTCATCTGC
ACCACCGGCAAGCTGCCCGTGCCCTGGCCCACCCTCGTGACCACCTTCGGCTACGGCCTGCAGTGCTTCG
CCCGCTACCCCGACCACATGAAGCAGCACGACTTCTTCAAGTCCGCCATGCCCGAAGGCTACGTCCAGGA
GCGCACCATCTTCTTCAAGGACGACGGCAACTACAAGACCCGCGCCGAGGTGAAGTTCGAGGGCGACACC
CTGGTGAACCGCATCGAGCTGAAGGGCATCGACTTCAAGGAGGACGGCAACATCCTGGGGCACAAGCTGG
AGTACAACTACAACAGCCACAACGTCTATATCATGGCCGACAAGCAGAAGAACGGCATCAAGGTGAACTT
CAAGATCCGCCACAACATCGAGGACGGCAGCGTGCAGCTCGCCGACCACTACCAGCAGAACACCCCCATC
GGCGACGGCCCCGTGCTGCTGCCCGACAACCACTACCTGAGCTACCAGTCCAAACTGAGCAAAGACCCCA
ACGAGAAGCGCGATCACATGGTCCTGCTGGAGTTCGTGACCGCCGCCGGGATCACTCTCGGCATGGACGA
GCTGTACAAGCCGCCTGCCGCTGCACCACCGGTCTTAAGCTTGGTACCGAGCTCGGATCCCATGGTGAGC
AAGGGCGAGGAGAATAACATGGCCATCATCAAGGAGTTCATGCGCTTCAAGGTGCACATGGAGGGCTCCG
TGAACGGCCACGAGTTCGAGATCGAGGGCGAGGGCGAGGGCCGCCCCTACGAGGCCTTTCAGACCGCTAA
GCTGAAGGTGACCAAGGGTGGCCCCCTGCCCTTCGCCTGGGACATCCTGTCCCCTCAGTTCATGTACGGC
TCCAAGGTCTACATTAAGCACCCAGCCGACATCCCCGACTACTTCAAGCTGTCCTTCCCCGAGGGCTTCA
GGTGGGAGCGCGTGATGAACTTCGAGGACGGCGGCATTATTCACGTTAACCAGGACTCCTCCCTGCAGGA
CGGCGTGTTCATCTACAAGGTGAAGCTGCGCGGCACCAACTTCCCCTCCGACGGCCCCGTAATGCAGAAG
AAGACCATGGGCTGGGAGGCCTCCGAGGAGCGGATGTACCCCGAGGACGGCGCCCTGAAGAGCGAGATCA
AGAAGAGGCTGAAGCTGAAGGACGGCGGCCACTACGCCGCCGAGGTCAAGACCACCTACAAGGCCAAGAA
GCCCGTGCAGCTGCCCGGCGCCTACATCGTCGACATCAAGTTGGACATCGTGTCCCACAACGAGGACTAC
ACCATCGTGGAACAGTACGAACGCGCCGAGGGCCGCCACTCCACCGGCGGCATGGACGAGCTGTACAAGG
GTGGCGGAGGGTCCGAATTCTGCAGATATCCAGCACAGTGGCGGCCGCTCGAGTCTAGAGGGCCCGTTTA
AACCCGCTGATCAGCCTCGACTGTGCCTTCTAGTTGCCAGCCATCTGTTGTTTGCCCCTCCCCCGTGCCT
TCCTTGACCCTGGAAGGTGCCACTCCCACTGTCCTTTCCTAATAAAATGAGGAAATTGCATCGCATTGTC
TGAGTAGGTGTCATTCTATTCTGGGGGGTGGGGTGGGGCAGGACAGCAAGGGGGAGGATTGGGAAGACAA
TAGCAGGCATGCTGGGGATGCGGTGGGCTCTATGGCTTCTGAGGCGGAAAGAACCAGCTGGGGCTCTAGG
GGGTATCCCC
[124 nt withheld, positions 2811-2934]
C
[91 nt withheld, positions 2936-3026]
A
[49 nt withheld, positions 3028-3076]
CCTTTGACGTTGGAGTCCACGTTCTTT
[37 nt withheld, positions 3104-3140]
ACCCTATCTCGGTCTATTCTTTTGATTTATAAGGGATTTTGCCGATTTCGGCCTATTGGTTAAAAAATGA
GCTGATTTAACAAAAATTTAACGCGAATTAATTCTGTGGAATGTGTGTCAGTTAGGGTGTGGAAAGTCCC
CAGGCTCCCCAGCAGGCAGAAGTATGCAAAGCATGCATCTCAATTAGTCAGCAACCAGGTGTGGAAAGTC
CCCAGGCTCCCCAGCAGGCAGAAGTATGCAAAGCATGCATCTCAATTAGTCAGCAACCATAGTCCCGCCC
CTAACTCCGCCCATCCCGCCCCTAACTCCGCCCAGTTCCGCCCATTCTCCGCCCCATGGCTGACTAATTT
TTTTTATTTATGCAGAGGCCGAGGCCGCCTCTGCCTCTGAGCTATTCCAGAAGTAGTGAGGAGGCTTTTT
TGGAGGCCTAGGCTTTTGCAAAAAGCTCCCGGGAGCTTGTATATCCATTTTCGGATCTGATCAAGAGACA
GGATGAGGATCGTTTCGCATGATTGAACAAGATGGATTGCACGCAGGTTCTCCGGCCGCTTGGGTGGAGA
GGCTATTCGGCTATGACTGGGCACAACAGACAATCGGCTGCTCTGATGCCGCCGTGTTCCGGCTGTCAGC
GCAGGGGCGCCCGGTTCTTTTTGTCAAGACCGACCTGTCCGGTGCCCTGAATGAACTGCAGGACGAGGCA
GCGCGGCTATCGTGGCTGGCCACGACGGGCGTTCCTTGCGCAGCTGTGCTCGACGTTGTCACTGAAGCGG
GAAGGGACTGGCTGCTATTGGGCGAAGTGCCGGGGCAGGATCTCCTGTCATCTCACCTTGCTCCTGCCGA
GAAAGTATCCATCATGGCTGATGCAATGCGGCGGCTGCATACGCTTGATCCGGCTACCTGCCCATTCGAC
CACCAAGCGAAACATCGCATCGAGCGAGCACGTACTCGGATGGAAGCCGGTCTTGTCGATCAGGATGATC
TGGACGAAGAGCATCAGGGGCTCGCGCCAGCCGAACTGTTCGCCAGGCTCAAGGCGCGCATGCCCGACGG
CGAGGATCTCGTCGTGACCCATGGCGATGCCTGCTTGCCGAATATCATGGTGGAAAATGGCCGCTTTTCT
GGATTCATCGACTGTGGCCGGCTGGGTGTGGCGGACCGCTATCAGGACATAGCGTTGGCTACCCGTGATA
TTGCTGAAGAGCTTGGCGGCGAATGGGCTGACCGCTTCCTCGTGCTTTACGGTATCGCCGCTCCCGATTC
GCAGCGCATCGCCTTCTATCGCCTTCTTGACGAGTTCTTCTGAGCGGGACTCTGGGGTTCGAAATGACCG
ACCAAGCGACGCCCAACCTGCCATCACGAGATTTCGATTCCACCGCCGCCTTCTATGAAAGGTTGGGCTT
CGGAATCGTTTTCCGGGACGCCGGCTGGATGATCCTCCAGCGCGGGGATCTCATGCTGGAGTTCTTCGCC
CACCCCAACTTGTTTATTGCAGCTTATAATGGTTACAAATAAAGCAATAGCATCACAAATTTCACAAATA
AAGCATTTTTTTCACTGCATTCTAGTTGTGGTTTGTCCAAACTCATCAATGTATCTTATCATGTCTGTAT
ACCGTCGACCTCTAGCTAGAGCTTGGCGTAATCATGGTCATAGCTGTTTCCTGTGTGAAATTGTTATCCG
CTCACAATTCCACACAACATACGAGCCGGAAGCATAAAGTGTAAAGCCTGGGGTGCCTAATGAGTGAGCT
AACTCACATTAATTGCGTTGCGCTCACTGCCCGCTTTCCAGTCGGGAAACCTGTCGTGCCAGCTGCATTA
ATGAATCGGCCAACGCGCGGGGAGAGGCGGTTTGCGTATTGGGCGCTCTTCCGCTTCCTCGCTCACTGAC
TCGCTGCGCTCGGTCGTTCGGCTGCGGCGAGCGGTATCAGCTCACTCAAAGGCGGTAATACGGTTATCCA
CAGAATCAGGGGATAACGCAGGAAAGAACATGTGAGCAAAAGGCCAGCAAAAGGCCAGGAACCGTAAAAA
GGCCGCGTTGCTGGCGTTTTTCCATAGGCTCCGCCCCCCTGACGAGCATCACAAAAATCGACGCTCAAGT
CAGAGGTGGCGAAACCCGACAGGACTATAAAGATACCAGGCGTTTCCCCCTGGAAGCTCCCTCGTGCGCT
CTCCTGTTCCGACCCTGCCGCTTACCGGATACCTGTCCGCCTTTCTCCCTTCGGGAAGCGTGGCGCTTTC
TCATAGCTCACGCTGTAGGTATCTCAGTTCGGTGTAGGTCGTTCGCTCCAAGCTGGGCTGTGTGCACGAA
CCCCCCGTTCAGCCCGACCGCTGCGCCTTATCCGGTAACTATCGTCTTGAGTCCAACCCGGTAAGACACG
ACTTATCGCCACTGGCAGCAGCCACTGGTAACAGGATTAGCAGAGCGAGGTATGTAGGCGGTGCTACAGA
GTTCTTGAAGTGGTGGCCTAACTACGGCTACACTAGAAGAACAGTATTTGGTATCTGCGCTCTGCTGAAG
CCAGTTACCTTCGGAAAAAGAGTTGGTAGCTCTTGATCCGGCAAACAAACCACCGCTGGTAGCGGTGGTT
TTTTTGTTTGCAAGCAGCAGATTACGCGCAGAAAAAAAGGATCTCAAGAAGATCCTTTGATCTTTTCTAC
GGGGTCTGACGCTCAGTGGAACGAAAACTCACGTTAAGGGATTTTGGTCATGAGATTATCAAAAAGGATC
TTCACCTAGATCCTTTTAAATTAAAAATGAAGTTTTAAATCAATCTAAAGTATATATGAGTAAACTTGGT
CTGACAGTTACCAATGCTTAATCAGTGAGGCACCTATCTCAGCGATCTGTCTATTTCGTTCATCCATAGT
TGCCTGACTCCCCGTCGTGTAGATAACTACGATACGGGAGGGCTTACCATCTGGCCCCAGTGCTGCAATG
ATACCGCGAGACCCACGCTCACCGGCTCCAGATTTATCAGCAATAAACCAGCCAGCCGGAAGGGCCGAGC
GCAGAAGTGGTCCTGCAACTTTATCCGCCTCCATCCAGTCTATTAATTGTTGCCGGGAAGCTAGAGTAAG
TAGTTCGCCAGTTAATAGTTTGCGCAACGTTGTTGCCATTGCTACAGGCATCGTGGTGTCACGCTCGTCG
TTTGGTATGGCTTCATTCAGCTCCGGTTCCCAACGATCAAGGCGAGTTACATGATCCCCCATGTTGTGCA
AAAAAGCGGTTAGCTCCTTCGGTCCTCCGATCGTTGTCAGAAGTAAGTTGGCCGCAGTGTTATCACTCAT
GGTTATGGCAGCACTGCATAATTCTCTTACTGTCATGCCATCCGTAAGATGCTTTTCTGTGACTGGTGAG
TACTCAACCAAGTCATTCTGAGAATAGTGTATGCGGCGACCGAGTTGCTCTTGCCCGGCGTCAATACGGG
ATAATACCGCGCCACATAGCAGAACTTTAAAAGTGCTCATCATTGGAAAACGTTCTTCGGGGCGAAAACT
CTCAAGGATCTTACCGCTGTTGAGATCCAGTTCGATGTAACCCACTCGTGCACCCAACTGATCTTCAGCA
TCTTTTACTTTCACCAGCGTTTCTGGGTGAGCAAAAACAGGAAGGCAAAATGCCGCAAAAAAGGGAATAA
GGGCGACACGGAAATGTTGAATACTCATACTCTTCCTTTTTCAATATTATTGAAGCATTTATCAGGGTTA
TTGTCTCATGAGCGGATACATATTTGAATGTATTTAGAAAAATAAACAAATAGGGGTTCCGCGCACATTT
CCCCGAAAAGT
